Addgene plasmid #169304: SIN40C.SFFV.GFP.miR-99a
Purpose: Constitutive overexpression of miR-99a with GFP as a reporter fluorescent protein
Depositing lab: Jan-Henning Klusmann. Depositing organization: Martin-Luther-Universitaet Halle-Wittenberg. Publication: The megakaryocytic transcription factor ARID3A suppresses leukemia pathogenesis. Alejo-Valle O, Weigert K, Bhayadia R, Ng M, Issa H, Beyer C, Emmrich S, Schuschel K, Ihling C, Sinz A, Zimmermann M, Wickenhauser C, Flasinski M, Regenyi EM, Labuhn M, Reinhardt D, Yaspo ML, Heckl D, Klusmann JH. Blood. 2021 Sep 27. pii: S0006-4971(21)01649-9. doi: 10.1182/blood.2021012231. PubMed 34570885.
Backbone
  Vector backbone: SIN40C
  Vector type: Lentiviral
Growth in bacteria
  Bacterial resistance: Ampicillin, 100 μg/mL
  Growth temperature: 37°C
  Growth strain: NEB Stable
  Copy number: High Copy
Gene/Insert
  Gene/Insert name: miR-99a
  Species: H. sapiens (human)
  Entrez Gene: MIR99A (a.k.a. MIRN99A, mir-99a)
  Promoter: SFFV
  Tag / fusion protein: EGFP (N terminal on insert)
  Cloning method: Restriction Enzyme; 5′ cloning site Unknown (unknown if destroyed)
  Sequencing primers: 5′ SFFV-F; 3′ WPRE-R
Terms and licenses: Academic/Nonprofit Terms; Industry Terms: Not Available to Industry
How to cite: SIN40C.SFFV.GFP.miR-99a was a gift from Jan-Henning Klusmann (Addgene plasmid # 169304 ; http://n2t.net/addgene:169304 ; RRID:Addgene_169304)
