[The description below was written by a language model from this plasmid's Addgene catalogue record and pLannotate feature annotations shown in this document.]
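Description:
SIN40C.SFFV.GFP.miR-99a is a self-inactivating HIV-1-based lentiviral transfer vector built on the SIN40C backbone for constitutive overexpression of human miR-99a (MIR99A), with EGFP as a fluorescent marker of transduced cells. In bacteria the 8.4 kb plasmid is maintained through a high-copy ColE1/pUC-type origin and selected with ampicillin via the β-lactamase gene. The backbone also carries an f1 origin, lac regulatory remnants with a lacZα fragment, and T3 and T7 promoters. An SV40 poly(A) signal and SV40 origin lie downstream of the 3' LTR.

Genomic vector RNA is transcribed in packaging cells from a hybrid upstream region annotated as CMV enhancer, an SV40 promoter fragment and the RSV promoter, fused to a truncated 5' LTR. This arrangement removes the dependence on Tat. It is followed by the Ψ packaging signal with a gag fragment, the Rev response element for nuclear export of unspliced RNA, and the cPPT/CTS, which aids nuclear import of the preintegration complex. The ΔU3 3' LTR inactivates LTR promoter activity after integration, so expression depends on the internal spleen focus-forming virus (SFFV) promoter, which is widely used in haematopoietic cells.

SFFV drives a single transcript encoding EGFP, with the microRNA hairpin placed downstream of the coding sequence. The catalogue lists EGFP as an N-terminal "tag", but this reflects its position on the transcript rather than a protein fusion. The hairpin is annotated as a mir-10 family precursor, the family to which miR-99a belongs. A WPRE follows to enhance transcript stability and expression. The associated work concerns megakaryocytic leukaemia, consistent with use for stable miRNA gain-of-function studies in GFP-tracked cells.
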