Features (pLannotate 1.2.2; 28 found; start..end, strand, type, name):
     65..186     +  polyA_signal   SV40 poly(A) signal: SV40 polyadenylation signal
    226..361     +  rep_origin     SV40 ori: SV40 origin of replication
    382..400     -  promoter       T7 promoter: promoter for bacteriophage T7 RNA polymerase
    408..563     +  CDS            lacZα (fragment): LacZα fragment of β-galactosidase; lacZ fragment
    568..996     +  rep_origin     f1 ori (sequence partly withheld): f1 bacteriophage origin of replication; arrow indicates direction of (+) strand synthesis
   1049..1153    +  promoter       AmpR promoter: bla
   1154..2014    +  CDS            AmpR: β-lactamase; bla; confers resistance to ampicillin, carbenicillin, and related antibiotics
   2185..2773    +  rep_origin     ori: high-copy-number ColE1/pMB1/pBR322/pUC origin of replication
   2956..3048    +  CDS            lacI (fragment): lac repressor; lacI; The lac repressor binds to the lac operator to inhibit transcription in E. coli. This inhibition can be relieved by adding lactose or isopropyl-β-D-thiogalactopyranoside (IPTG).
   3061..3082    +  protein_bind   CAP binding site: CAP binding activates transcription in the presence of cAMP. E. coli catabolite activator protein
   3097..3127    +  promoter       lac promoter: promoter for the E. coli lac operon
   3135..3151    +  protein_bind   lac operator: The lac repressor binds to the lac operator to inhibit transcription in E. coli. This inhibition can be relieved by adding lactose or isopropyl-β-D-thiogalactopyranoside (IPTG). lac repressor encoded by lacI
   3196..3214    +  promoter       T3 promoter: promoter for bacteriophage T3 RNA polymerase
   3259..3638    +  enhancer       CMV enhancer: human cytomegalovirus immediate early enhancer
   3695..3886    +  promoter       SV40 promoter (fragment): SV40 enhancer and early promoter
   3905..4131    +  promoter       RSV promoter: Rous sarcoma virus enhancer/promoter
   4132..4312    +  LTR            5' LTR (truncated): truncated 5' long terminal repeat (LTR) from HIV-1
   4359..4484    +  misc_feature   HIV-1 Ψ: packaging signal of human immunodeficiency virus type 1
   4468..4831    +  CDS            HIV-1 gag (fragment): gag protein from human immunodeficiency virus 1; gag
   4977..5210    +  misc_feature   RRE: The Rev response element (RRE) of HIV-1 allows for Rev-dependent mRNA export from the nucleus to the cytoplasm.
   5587..5611    +  CDS            Rev (fragment): human immunodeficiency virus 1 (HIV-1) Rev protein; rev; enhances nuclear export of unspliced and incompletely spliced viral mRNAs
   5652..5769    +  misc_feature   cPPT/CTS: central polypurine tract and central termination sequence of HIV-1
   5827..6228    +  promoter       SFFV promoter: spleen focus-forming virus long terminal repeat (LTR) promoter
   6245..6961    +  CDS            EGFP: EGFP is a basic (constitutively fluorescent) green fluorescent protein published in 1996, derived from Aequorea victoria. It is reported to be a rapidly-maturing weak dimer with moderate acid sensitivity.
   7104..7175    +  ncRNA          mir-10: Accession: RF00104 - mir-10 microRNA precursor family
   7468..8056    +  misc_feature   WPRE: woodchuck hepatitis virus posttranscriptional regulatory element
   8107..8126    +  misc_feature   cPPT/CTS (fragment): central polypurine tract and central termination sequence of HIV-1
   8128..8361    +  LTR            3' LTR (ΔU3): self-inactivating 3' long terminal repeat (LTR) from HIV-1
>Addgene plasmid #169304 | SIN40C.SFFV.GFP.miR-99a | addgene full sequence | sequence record 337865 | Addgene NGS Result
TTCATGTCATCTTATTATTCAGTATTTATAACTTGCAAAGAAATGAATATCAGAGAGTGAGAGGAACTTG
TTTATTGCAGCTTATAATGGTTACAAATAAAGCAATAGCATCACAAATTTCACAAATAAAGCATTTTTTT
CACTGCATTCTAGTTGTGGTTTGTCCAAACTCATCAATGTATCTTATCATGTCTGGCTCTAGCTATCCCG
CCCCTAACTCCGCCCATCCCGCCCCTAACTCCGCCCAGTTCCGCCCATTCTCCGCCCCATGGCTGACTAA
TTTTTTTTATTTATGCAGAGGCCGAGGCCGCCTCGGCCTCTGAGCTATTCCAGAAGTAGTGAGGAGGCTT
TTTTGGAGGCCTAGGGACGTACCCAATTCGCCCTATAGTGAGTCGTATTACGCGCGCTCACTGGCCGTCG
TTTTACAACGTCGTGACTGGGAAAACCCTGGCGTTACCCAACTTAATCGCCTTGCAGCACATCCCCCTTT
CGCCAGCTGGCGTAATAGCGAAGAGGCCCGCACCGATCGCCCTTCCCAACAGTTGCGCAGCCTGAATGGC
GAATGGG
[124 nt withheld, positions 568-691]
C
[91 nt withheld, positions 693-783]
A
[49 nt withheld, positions 785-833]
CCTTTGACGTTGGAGTCCACGTTCTTT
[37 nt withheld, positions 861-897]
ACCCTATCTCGGTCTATTCTTTTGATTTATAAGGGATTTTGCCGATTTCGGCCTATTGGTTAAAAAATGA
GCTGATTTAACAAAAATTTAACGCGAATTTTAACAAAATATTAACGCTTACAATTTAGGTGGCACTTTTC
GGGGAAATGTGCGCGGAACCCCTATTTGTTTATTTTTCTAAATACATTCAAATATGTATCCGCTCATGAG
ACAATAACCCTGATAAATGCTTCAATAATATTGAAAAAGGAAGAGTATGAGTATTCAACATTTCCGTGTC
GCCCTTATTCCCTTTTTTGCGGCATTTTGCCTTCCTGTTTTTGCTCACCCAGAAACGCTGGTGAAAGTAA
AAGATGCTGAAGATCAGTTGGGTGCACGAGTGGGTTACATCGAACTGGATCTCAACAGCGGTAAGATCCT
TGAGAGTTTTCGCCCCGAAGAACGTTTTCCAATGATGAGCACTTTTAAAGTTCTGCTATGTGGCGCGGTA
TTATCCCGTATTGACGCCGGGCAAGAGCAACTCGGTCGCCGCATACACTATTCTCAGAATGACTTGGTTG
AGTACTCACCAGTCACAGAAAAGCATCTTACGGATGGCATGACAGTAAGAGAATTATGCAGTGCTGCCAT
AACCATGAGTGATAACACTGCGGCCAACTTACTTCTGACAACGATCGGAGGACCGAAGGAGCTAACCGCT
TTTTTGCACAACATGGGGGATCATGTAACTCGCCTTGATCGTTGGGAACCGGAGCTGAATGAAGCCATAC
CAAACGACGAGCGTGACACCACGATGCCTGTAGCAATGGCAACAACGTTGCGCAAACTATTAACTGGCGA
ACTACTTACTCTAGCTTCCCGGCAACAATTAATAGACTGGATGGAGGCGGATAAAGTTGCAGGACCACTT
CTGCGCTCGGCCCTTCCGGCTGGCTGGTTTATTGCTGATAAATCTGGAGCCGGTGAGCGTGGGTCTCGCG
GTATCATTGCAGCACTGGGGCCAGATGGTAAGCCCTCCCGTATCGTAGTTATCTACACGACGGGGAGTCA
GGCAACTATGGATGAACGAAATAGACAGATCGCTGAGATAGGTGCCTCACTGATTAAGCATTGGTAACTG
TCAGACCAAGTTTACTCATATATACTTTAGATTGATTTAAAACTTCATTTTTAATTTAAAAGGATCTAGG
TGAAGATCCTTTTTGATAATCTCATGACCAAAATCCCTTAACGTGAGTTTTCGTTCCACTGAGCGTCAGA
CCCCGTAGAAAAGATCAAAGGATCTTCTTGAGATCCTTTTTTTCTGCGCGTAATCTGCTGCTTGCAAACA
AAAAAACCACCGCTACCAGCGGTGGTTTGTTTGCCGGATCAAGAGCTACCAACTCTTTTTCCGAAGGTAA
CTGGCTTCAGCAGAGCGCAGATACCAAATACTGTTCTTCTAGTGTAGCCGTAGTTAGGCCACCACTTCAA
GAACTCTGTAGCACCGCCTACATACCTCGCTCTGCTAATCCTGTTACCAGTGGCTGCTGCCAGTGGCGAT
AAGTCGTGTCTTACCGGGTTGGACTCAAGACGATAGTTACCGGATAAGGCGCAGCGGTCGGGCTGAACGG
GGGGTTCGTGCACACAGCCCAGCTTGGAGCGAACGACCTACACCGAACTGAGATACCTACAGCGTGAGCT
ATGAGAAAGCGCCACGCTTCCCGAAGGGAGAAAGGCGGACAGGTATCCGGTAAGCGGCAGGGTCGGAACA
GGAGAGCGCACGAGGGAGCTTCCAGGGGGAAACGCCTGGTATCTTTATAGTCCTGTCGGGTTTCGCCACC
TCTGACTTGAGCGTCGATTTTTGTGATGCTCGTCAGGGGGGCGGAGCCTATGGAAAAACGCCAGCAACGC
GGCCTTTTTACGGTTCCTGGCCTTTTGCTGGCCTTTTGCTCACATGTTCTTTCCTGCGTTATCCCCTGAT
TCTGTGGATAACCGTATTACCGCCTTTGAGTGAGCTGATACCGCTCGCCGCAGCCGAACGACCGAGCGCA
GCGAGTCAGTGAGCGAGGAAGCGGAAGAGCGCCCAATACGCAAACCGCCTCTCCCCGCGCGTTGGCCGAT
TCATTAATGCAGCTGGCACGACAGGTTTCCCGACTGGAAAGCGGGCAGTGAGCGCAACGCAATTAATGTG
AGTTAGCTCACTCATTAGGCACCCCAGGCTTTACACTTTATGCTTCCGGCTCGTATGTTGTGTGGAATTG
TGAGCGGATAACAATTTCACACAGGAAACAGCTATGACCATGATTACGCCAAGCGCGCAATTAACCCTCA
CTAAAGGGAACAAAAGCTGGAGCTGCAAGCGGTACCGTCGACCTGCAGGTTGACATTGATTATTGACTAG
TTATTAATAGTAATCAATTACGGGGTCATTAGTTCATAGCCCATATATGGAGTTCCGCGTTACATAACTT
ACGGTAAATGGCCCGCCTGGCTGACCGCCCAACGACCCCCGCCCATTGACGTCAATAATGACGTATGTTC
CCATAGTAACGCCAATAGGGACTTTCCATTGACGTCAATGGGTGGAGTATTTACGGTAAACTGCCCACTT
GGCAGTACATCAAGTGTATCATATGCCAAGTACGCCCCCTATTGACGTCAATGACGGTAAATGGCCCGCC
TGGCATTATGCCCAGTACATGACCTTATGGGACTTTCCTACTTGGCAGTACATCTACGTATTAGTCATCG
CTATTACCATGGCGCGCCATGCAGGGCCTGAAATAACCTCTGAAAGAGGAACTTGGTTAGGTACCTTCTG
AGGCGGAAAGAACCAGCTGTGGAATGTGTGTCAGTTAGGGTGTGGAAAGTCCCCAGGCTCCCCAGCAGGC
AGAAGTATGCAAAGCATGCATCTCAATTAGTCAGCAACCAGGTGTGGAAAGTCCCCAGGCTCCCCAGCAG
GCAGAAGTATGCAAAGCATGCATCTCAATTAGTCAGCAACCATAGTCCCTTAAGAGGCGCGCCTTAATGT
AGTCTTATGCAATACTCTTGTAGTCTTGCAACATGGTAACGATGAGTTAGCAACATGCCTTACAAGGAGA
GAAAAAGCACCGTGCATGCCGATTGGTGGAAGTAAGGTGGTACGATCGTGCCTTATTAGGAAGGCAACAG
ACGGGTCTGACATGGATTGGACGAACCACTGAATTGCCGCATTGCAGAGATATTGTATTTAAGTGCCTAG
CTCGATACATAAACGGGTCTCTCTGGTTAGACCAGATCTGAGCCTGGGAGCTCTCTGGCTAACTAGGGAA
CCCACTGCTTAAGCCTCAATAAAGCTTGCCTTGAGTGCTTCAAGTAGTGTGTGCCCGTCTGTTGTGTGAC
TCTGGTAACTAGAGATCCCTCAGACCCTTTTAGTCAGTGTGGAAAATCTCTAGCAGTGGCGCCCGAACAG
GGACTTGAAAGCGAAAGGGAAACCAGAGGAGCTCTCTCGACGCAGGACTCGGCTTGCTGAAGCGCGCACG
GCAAGAGGCGAGGGGCGGCGACTGGTGAGTACGCCAAAAATTTTGACTAGCGGAGGCTAGAAGGAGAGAG
ATGGGTGCGAGAGCGTCAGTATTAAGCGGGGGAGAATTAGATCGCGATGGGAAAAAATTCGGTTAAGGCC
AGGGGGAAAGAAAAAATATAAATTAAAACATATAGTATGGGCAAGCAGGGAGCTAGAACGATTCGCAGTT
AATCCTGGCCTGTTAGAAACATCAGAAGGCTGTAGACAAATACTGGGACAGCTACAACCATCCCTTCAGA
CAGGATCAGAAGAACTTAGATCATTATATAATACAGTAGCAACCCTCTATTGTGTGCATCAAAGGATAGA
GATAAAAGACACCAAGGAAGCTTTAGACAAGATAGAGGAAGAGCAAAACAAAAGTAAGACCACCGCACAG
CAAGCGGCCGCTGATCTTCAGACCTGGAGGAGGAGATATGAGGGACAATTGGAGAAGTGAATTATATAAA
TATAAAGTAGTAAAAATTGAACCATTAGGAGTAGCACCCACCAAGGCAAAGAGAAGAGTGGTGCAGAGAG
AAAAAAGAGCAGTGGGAATAGGAGCTTTGTTCCTTGGGTTCTTGGGAGCAGCAGGAAGCACTATGGGCGC
AGCGTCAATGACGCTGACGGTACAGGCCAGACAATTATTGTCTGGTATAGTGCAGCAGCAGAACAATTTG
CTGAGGGCTATTGAGGCGCAACAGCATCTGTTGCAACTCACAGTCTGGGGCATCAAGCAGCTCCAGGCAA
GAATCCTGGCTGTGGAAAGATACCTAAAGGATCAACAGCTCCTGGGGATTTGGGGTTGCTCTGGAAAACT
CATTTGCACCACTGCTGTGCCTTGGAATGCTAGTTGGAGTAATAAATCTCTGGAACAGATTTGGAATCAC
ACGACCTGGATGGAGTGGGACAGAGAAATTAACAATTACACAAGCTTAATACACTCCTTAATTGAAGAAT
CGCAAAACCAGCAAGAAAAGAATGAACAAGAATTATTGGAATTAGATAAATGGGCAAGTTTGTGGAATTG
GTTTAACATAACAAATTGGCTGTGGTATATAAAATTATTCATAATGATAGTAGGAGGCTTGGTAGGTTTA
AGAATAGTTTTTGCTGTACTTTCTATAGTGAATAGAGTTAGGCAGGGATATTCACCATTATCGTTTCAGA
CCCACCTCCCAACCCCGAGGGGACAATTCTAGATCTTGAGACAAATGGCAGTATTCATCCACAATTTTAA
AAGAAAAGGGGGGATTGGGGGGTACAGTGCAGGGGAAAGAATAGTAGACATAATAGCAACAGACATACAA
ACTAAAGAATTACAAAAACAAATTACAAAAATTCAAAATTTTCGGGTTTATTACAGGGACAGCAGAGATC
CACTTTGGCGCCGGCTCGAGCGAGCTGCAGTAACGCCATTTTGCAAGGCATGGAAAAATACCAAACCAAG
AATAGAGAAGTTCAGATCAAGGGCGGGTACATGAAAATAGCTAACGTTGGGCCAAACAGGATATCTGCGG
TGAGCAGTTTCGGCCCCGGCCCGGGGCCAAGAACAGATGGTCACCGCAGTTTCGGCCCCGGCCCGAGGCC
AAGAACAGATGGTCCCCAGATATGGCCCAACCCTCAGCAGTTTCTTAAGACCCATCAGATGTTTCCAGGC
TCCCCCAAGGACCTGAAATGACCCTGCGCCTTATTTGAATTAACCAATCAGCCTGCTTCTCGCTTCTGTT
CGCGCGCTTCTGCTTCCCGAGCTCTATAAAAGAGCTCACAACCCCTCACTCGGCGCGCCAGTCCTCCGAC
AGACTGAGTCGGATCGCGGCCGCCACCATGGTGAGCAAGGGCGAGGAGCTGTTCACCGGGGTGGTGCCCA
TCCTGGTCGAGCTGGACGGCGACGTAAACGGCCACAAGTTCAGCGTGTCCGGCGAGGGCGAGGGCGATGC
CACCTACGGCAAGCTGACCCTGAAGTTCATCTGCACCACCGGCAAGCTGCCCGTGCCCTGGCCCACCCTC
GTGACCACCCTGACCTACGGCGTGCAGTGCTTCAGCCGCTACCCCGACCACATGAAGCAGCACGACTTCT
TCAAGTCCGCCATGCCCGAAGGCTACGTCCAGGAGCGCACCATCTTCTTCAAGGACGACGGCAACTACAA
GACCCGCGCCGAGGTGAAGTTCGAGGGCGACACCCTGGTGAACCGCATCGAGCTGAAGGGCATCGACTTC
AAGGAGGACGGCAACATCCTGGGGCACAAGCTGGAGTACAACTACAACAGCCACAACGTCTATATCATGG
CCGACAAGCAGAAGAACGGCATCAAGGTGAACTTCAAGATCCGCCACAACATCGAGGACGGCAGCGTGCA
GCTCGCCGACCACTACCAGCAGAACACCCCCATCGGCGACGGCCCCGTGCTGCTGCCCGACAACCACTAC
CTGAGCACCCAGTCCGCCCTGAGCAAAGACCCCAACGAGAAGCGCGATCACATGGTCCTGCTGGAGTTCG
TGACCGCCGCCGGGATCACTCTCGGCATGGACGAGCTGTACAAGTGAGGATCCGCTAGCTGCATCCTTAG
AACTCAGCATTTAAAACATTTATACTAAAGGATCAATATTATTTTTGACTCTTAATTGCATCAGATATTT
ACAACAAATTCTATATTAATAGGGGGCCCATGCAAGATGTTGCCCATTGGCATAAACCCGTAGATCCGAT
CTTGTGGTGAAGTGGACCGCACAAGCTCGCTTCTATGGGTCTGTGTCAGTGTGGTAATCTGACAAAATGC
TATACACAGTGCCGTTCAACAATAGTTCAGTAAAATCCTGTTAAACTCCAGTTGATTATATACTTTTGAA
GTCATTATATTTTCCTTTGTTTTTAATGTTTATTTTAATCATTGTCTGTCTTACAAGGCAGGCTTCAATT
CTCAACAACTTGGAAGCGTTTATATCACACCCATTCAAGTTCGATTCCATGTACAGTAAATTGCATAAGA
AAGTTGAACCTTTATAGCAGGGTTTGGACCAGGACCGGTAACGCGTCGCGTTAAGTCGACAATCAACCTC
TGGATTACAAAATTTGTGAAAGATTGACTGGTATTCTTAACTATGTTGCTCCTTTTACGCTATGTGGATA
CGCTGCTTTAATGCCTTTGTATCATGCTATTGCTTCCCGTATGGCTTTCATTTTCTCCTCCTTGTATAAA
TCCTGGTTGCTGTCTCTTTATGAGGAGTTGTGGCCCGTTGTCAGGCAACGTGGCGTGGTGTGCACTGTGT
TTGCTGACGCAACCCCCACTGGTTGGGGCATTGCCACCACCTGTCAGCTCCTTTCCGGGACTTTCGCTTT
CCCCCTCCCTATTGCCACGGCGGAACTCATCGCCGCCTGCCTTGCCCGCTGCTGGACAGGGGCTCGGCTG
TTGGGCACTGACAATTCCGTGGTGTTGTCGGGGAAATCATCGTCCTTTCCTTGGCTGCTCGCCTGTGTTG
CCACCTGGATTCTGCGCGGGACGTCCTTCTGCTACGTCCCTTCGGCCCTCAATCCAGCGGACCTTCCTTC
CCGCGGCCTGCTGCCGGCTCTGCGGCCTCTTCCGCGTCTTCGCCTTCGCCCTCAGACGAGTCGGATCTCC
CTTTGGGCCGCCTCCCCGCGTCGACTTTAAGACCAATGACTTACAAGGCAGCTGTAGATCTTAGCCACTT
TTTAAAAGAAAAGGGGGGACTGGAAGGGCTAATTCACTCCCAACGAAGACAAGATCTGCTTTTTGCTTGT
ACTGGGTCTCTCTGGTTAGACCAGATCTGAGCCTGGGAGCTCTCTGGCTAACTAGGGAACCCACTGCTTA
AGCCTCAATAAAGCTTGCCTTGAGTGCTTCAAGTAGTGTGTGCCCGTCTGTTGTGTGACTCTGGTAACTA
GAGATCCCTCAGACCCTTTTAGTCAGTGTGGAAAATCTCTAGCAGTACGTATAGTAG
